>Addgene plasmid #127313 | pcDNA3.1(+)/CUG-nLuc-3XFLAG-PEST | addgene full sequence | sequence record 247732 | Addgene NGS Result
GACGGATCGGGAGATCTCCCGATCCCCTATGGTGCACTCTCAGTACAATCTGCTCTGATGCCGCATAGTT
AAGCCAGTATCTGCTCCCTGCTTGTGTGTTGGAGGTCGCTGAGTAGTGCGCGAGCAAAATTTAAGCTACA
ACAAGGCAAGGCTTGACCGACAATTGCATGAAGAATCTGCTTAGGGTTAGGCGTTTTGCGCTGCTTCGCG
ATGTACGGGCCAGATATACGCGTTGACATTGATTATTGACTAGTTATTAATAGTAATCAATTACGGGGTC
ATTAGTTCATAGCCCATATATGGAGTTCCGCGTTACATAACTTACGGTAAATGGCCCGCCTGGCTGACCG
CCCAACGACCCCCGCCCATTGACGTCAATAATGACGTATGTTCCCATAGTAACGCCAATAGGGACTTTCC
ATTGACGTCAATGGGTGGAGTATTTACGGTAAACTGCCCACTTGGCAGTACATCAAGTGTATCATATGCC
AAGTACGCCCCCTATTGACGTCAATGACGGTAAATGGCCCGCCTGGCATTATGCCCAGTACATGACCTTA
TGGGACTTTCCTACTTGGCAGTACATCTACGTATTAGTCATCGCTATTACCATGGTGATGCGGTTTTGGC
AGTACATCAATGGGCGTGGATAGCGGTTTGACTCACGGGGATTTCCAAGTCTCCACCCCATTGACGTCAA
TGGGAGTTTGTTTTGGCACCAAAATCAACGGGACTTTCCAAAATGTCGTAACAACTCCGCCCCATTGACG
CAAATGGGCGGTAGGCGTGTACGGTGGGAGGTCTATATAAGCAGAGCTCTCTGGCTAACTAGAGAACCCA
CTGCTTACTGGCTTATCGAAATTAATACGACTCACTATAGGGAGACCCAAGCTGGCTAGCGTTTAAACTT
AAGCTTGGCAATCCGGTACTGTTGGTAAATAAGCCACCCTGGTCTTCACACTCGAAGATTTCGTTGGGGA
CTGGCGACAGACAGCCGGCTACAACCTGGACCAAGTCCTTGAACAGGGAGGTGTGTCCAGTTTGTTTCAG
AATCTCGGGGTGTCCGTAACTCCGATCCAAAGGATTGTCCTGAGCGGTGAAAATGGGCTGAAGATCGACA
TCCATGTCATCATCCCGTATGAAGGTCTGAGCGGCGACCAAATGGGCCAGATCGAAAAAATTTTTAAGGT
GGTGTACCCTGTGGATGATCATCACTTTAAGGTGATCCTGCACTATGGCACACTGGTAATCGACGGGGTT
ACGCCGAACATGATCGACTATTTCGGACGGCCGTATGAAGGCATCGCCGTGTTCGACGGCAAAAAGATCA
CTGTAACAGGGACCCTGTGGAACGGCAACAAAATTATCGACGAGCGCCTGATCAACCCCGACGGCTCCCT
GCTGTTCCGAGTAACCATCAACGGAGTGACCGGCTGGCGGCTGTGCGAACGCATTCTGGCGGACTACAAA
GACCATGACGGTGATTATAAAGATCATGACATCGATTACAAGGATGACGATGACAAGAATTCTCACGGCT
TTCCGCCTGAGGTTGAAGAGCAAGCCGCCGGTACATTGCCTATGTCCTGCGCACAAGAAAGCGGTATGGA
CCGGCACCCAGCCGCTTGTGCTTCAGCTCGCATCAACGTCTAAGGCCGCGACTCTAGAGGGCCCGTTTAA
ACCCGCTGATCAGCCTCGACTGTGCCTTCTAGTTGCCAGCCATCTGTTGTTTGCCCCTCCCCCGTGCCTT
CCTTGACCCTGGAAGGTGCCACTCCCACTGTCCTTTCCTAATAAAATGAGGAAATTGCATCGCATTGTCT
GAGTAGGTGTCATTCTATTCTGGGGGGTGGGGTGGGGCAGGACAGCAAGGGGGAGGATTGGGAAGACAAT
AGCAGGCATGCTGGGGATGCGGTGGGCTCTATGGCTTCTGAGGCGGAAAGAACCAGCTGGGGCTCTAGGG
GGTATCCCC
[124 nt withheld, positions 1970-2093]
C
[91 nt withheld, positions 2095-2185]
A
[49 nt withheld, positions 2187-2235]
CCTTTGACGTTGGAGTCCACGTTCTTT
[37 nt withheld, positions 2263-2299]
ACCCTATCTCGGTCTATTCTTTTGATTTATAAGGGATTTTGCCGATTTCGGCCTATTGGTTAAAAAATGA
GCTGATTTAACAAAAATTTAACGCGAATTAATTCTGTGGAATGTGTGTCAGTTAGGGTGTGGAAAGTCCC
CAGGCTCCCCAGCAGGCAGAAGTATGCAAAGCATGCATCTCAATTAGTCAGCAACCAGGTGTGGAAAGTC
CCCAGGCTCCCCAGCAGGCAGAAGTATGCAAAGCATGCATCTCAATTAGTCAGCAACCATAGTCCCGCCC
CTAACTCCGCCCATCCCGCCCCTAACTCCGCCCAGTTCCGCCCATTCTCCGCCCCATGGCTGACTAATTT
TTTTTATTTATGCAGAGGCCGAGGCCGCCTCTGCCTCTGAGCTATTCCAGAAGTAGTGAGGAGGCTTTTT
TGGAGGCCTAGGCTTTTGCAAAAAGCTCCCGGGAGCTTGTATATCCATTTTCGGATCTGATCAAGAGACA
GGATGAGGATCGTTTCGCATGATTGAACAAGATGGATTGCACGCAGGTTCTCCGGCCGCTTGGGTGGAGA
GGCTATTCGGCTATGACTGGGCACAACAGACAATCGGCTGCTCTGATGCCGCCGTGTTCCGGCTGTCAGC
GCAGGGGCGCCCGGTTCTTTTTGTCAAGACCGACCTGTCCGGTGCCCTGAATGAACTGCAGGACGAGGCA
GCGCGGCTATCGTGGCTGGCCACGACGGGCGTTCCTTGCGCAGCTGTGCTCGACGTTGTCACTGAAGCGG
GAAGGGACTGGCTGCTATTGGGCGAAGTGCCGGGGCAGGATCTCCTGTCATCTCACCTTGCTCCTGCCGA
GAAAGTATCCATCATGGCTGATGCAATGCGGCGGCTGCATACGCTTGATCCGGCTACCTGCCCATTCGAC
CACCAAGCGAAACATCGCATCGAGCGAGCACGTACTCGGATGGAAGCCGGTCTTGTCGATCAGGATGATC
TGGACGAAGAGCATCAGGGGCTCGCGCCAGCCGAACTGTTCGCCAGGCTCAAGGCGCGCATGCCCGACGG
CGAGGATCTCGTCGTGACCCATGGCGATGCCTGCTTGCCGAATATCATGGTGGAAAATGGCCGCTTTTCT
GGATTCATCGACTGTGGCCGGCTGGGTGTGGCGGACCGCTATCAGGACATAGCGTTGGCTACCCGTGATA
TTGCTGAAGAGCTTGGCGGCGAATGGGCTGACCGCTTCCTCGTGCTTTACGGTATCGCCGCTCCCGATTC
GCAGCGCATCGCCTTCTATCGCCTTCTTGACGAGTTCTTCTGAGCGGGACTCTGGGGTTCGAAATGACCG
ACCAAGCGACGCCCAACCTGCCATCACGAGATTTCGATTCCACCGCCGCCTTCTATGAAAGGTTGGGCTT
CGGAATCGTTTTCCGGGACGCCGGCTGGATGATCCTCCAGCGCGGGGATCTCATGCTGGAGTTCTTCGCC
CACCCCAACTTGTTTATTGCAGCTTATAATGGTTACAAATAAAGCAATAGCATCACAAATTTCACAAATA
AAGCATTTTTTTCACTGCATTCTAGTTGTGGTTTGTCCAAACTCATCAATGTATCTTATCATGTCTGTAT
ACCGTCGACCTCTAGCTAGAGCTTGGCGTAATCATGGTCATAGCTGTTTCCTGTGTGAAATTGTTATCCG
CTCACAATTCCACACAACATACGAGCCGGAAGCATAAAGTGTAAAGCCTGGGGTGCCTAATGAGTGAGCT
AACTCACATTAATTGCATTGCGCTCACTGCCCGCTTTCCAGTCGGGAAACCTGTCGTGCCAGCTGCATTA
ATGAATCGGCCAACGCGCGGGGAGAGGCGGTTTGCGTATTGGGCGCTCTTCCGCTTCCTCGCTCACTGAC
TCGCTGCGCTCGGTCGTTCGGCTGCGGCGAGCGGTATCAGCTCACTCAAAGGCGGTAATACGGTTATCCA
CAGAATCAGGGGATAACGCAGGAAAGAACATGTGAGCAAAAGGCCAGCAAAAGGCCAGGAACCGTAAAAA
GGCCGCGTTGCTGGCGTTTTTCCATAGGCTCCGCCCCCCTGACGAGCATCACAAAAATCGACGCTCAAGT
CAGAGGTGGCGAAACCCGACAGGACTATAAAGATACCAGGCGTTTCCCCCTGGAAGCTCCCTCGTGCGCT
CTCCTGTTCCGACCCTGCCGCTTACCGGATACCTGTCCGCCTTTCTCCCTTCGGGAAGCGTGGCGCTTTC
TCATAGCTCACGCTGTAGGTATCTCAGTTCGGTGTAGGTCGTTCGCTCCAAGCTGGGCTGTGTGCACGAA
CCCCCCGTTCAGCCCGACCGCTGCGCCTTATCCGGTAACTATCGTCTTGAGTCCAACCCGGTAAGACACG
ACTTATCGCCACTGGCAGCAGCCACTGGTAACAGGATTAGCAGAGCGAGGTATGTAGGCGGTGCTACAGA
GTTCTTGAAGTGGTGGCCTAACTACGGCTACACTAGAAGAACAGTATTTGGTATCTGCGCTCTGCTGAAG
CCAGTTACCTTCGGAAAAAGAGTTGGTAGCTCTTGATCCGGCAAACAAACCACCGCTGGTAGCGGTGGTT
TTTTTGTTTGCAAGCAGCAGATTACGCGCAGAAAAAAAGGATCTCAAGAAGATCCTTTGATCTTTTCTAC
GGGGTCTGACGCTCAGTGGAACGAAAACTCACGTTAAGGGATTTTGGTCATGAGATTATCAAAAAGGATC
TTCACCTAGATCCTTTTAAATTAAAAATGAAGTTTTAAATCAATCTAAAGTATATATGAGTAAACTTGGT
CTGACAGTTACCAATGCTTAATCAGTGAGGCACCTATCTCAGCGATCTGTCTATTTCGTTCATCCATAGT
TGCCTGACTCCCCGTCGTGTAGATAACTACGATACGGGAGGGCTTACCATCTGGCCCCAGTGCTGCAATG
ATACCGCGAGACCCACGCTCACCGGCTCCAGATTTATCAGCAATAAACCAGCCAGCCGGAAGGGCCGAGC
GCAGAAGTGGTCCTGCAACTTTATCCGCCTCCATCCAGTCTATTAATTGTTGCCGGGAAGCTAGAGTAAG
TAGTTCGCCAGTTAATAGTTTGCGCAACGTTGTTGCCATTGCTACAGGCATCGTGGTGTCACGCTCGTCG
TTTGGTATGGCTTCATTCAGCTCCGGTTCCCAACGATCAAGGCGAGTTACATGATCCCCCATGTTGTGCA
AAAAAGCGGTTAGCTCCTTCGGTCCTCCGATCGTTGTCAGAAGTAAGTTGGCCGCAGTGTTATCACTCAT
GGTTATGGCAGCACTGCATAATTCTCTTACTGTCATGCCATCCGTAAGATGCTTTTCTGTGACTGGTGAG
TACTCAACCAAGTCATTCTGAGAATAGTGTATGCGGCGACCGAGTTGCTCTTGCCCGGCGTCAATACGGG
ATAATACCGCGCCACATAGCAGAACTTTAAAAGTGCTCATCATTGGAAAACGTTCTTCGGGGCGAAAACT
CTCAAGGATCTTACCGCTGTTGAGATCCAGTTCGATGTAACCCACTCGTGCACCCAACTGATCTTCAGCA
TCTTTTACTTTCACCAGCGTTTCTGGGTGAGCAAAAACAGGAAGGCAAAATGCCGCAAAAAAGGGAATAA
GGGCGACACGGAAATGTTGAATACTCATACTCTTCCTTTTTCAATATTATTGAAGCATTTATCAGGGTTA
TTGTCTCATGAGCGGATACATATTTGAATGTATTTAGAAAAATAAACAAATAGGGGTTCCGCGCACATTT
CCCCGAAAAGTGCCACCTGACGTC
Features (pLannotate 1.2.2; 22 found; start..end, strand, type, name):
     28..80      -  misc_feature   bom (fragment): basis of mobility region from pBR322
    235..614     +  enhancer       CMV enhancer: human cytomegalovirus immediate early enhancer
    615..818     +  promoter       CMV promoter: human cytomegalovirus (CMV) immediate early promoter
    814..847     +  LTR            5' LTR (truncated) (fragment): truncated 5' long terminal repeat (LTR) from HIV-1
    863..881     +  promoter       T7 promoter: promoter for bacteriophage T7 RNA polymerase
    950..1461    +  CDS            Nluc (fragment): NanoLuc® luciferase human codon-optimized
   1462..1527    +  CDS            3xFLAG: three tandem FLAG® epitope tags, followed by an enterokinase cleavage site
   1531..1650    +  CDS            Odc1 (fragment): DCOR_MOUSE - Also known as Odc. Experimental evidence at protein level: Swiss-Prot protein existence level 1. Catalyzes the first and rate-limiting step of polyamine biosynthesis that converts ornithine into putrescine, which is the precursor for the polyamines, spermidine and spermine. Polyamines are essential for cell proliferation and are implicated in cellular processes, ranging from DNA replication to apoptosis. From Mus musculus (Mouse).
   1700..1924    +  polyA_signal   bGH poly(A) signal: bovine growth hormone polyadenylation signal
   1928..1949    +  promoter       SV40 promoter (fragment): SV40 enhancer and early promoter
   1970..2398    +  rep_origin     f1 ori (sequence partly withheld): f1 bacteriophage origin of replication; arrow indicates direction of (+) strand synthesis
   2412..2741    +  promoter       SV40 promoter: SV40 enhancer and early promoter
   2808..3599    +  CDS            neo: KKA2_KLEPN - Also known as kan, nptII. Experimental evidence at protein level: Swiss-Prot protein existence level 1. Resistance to kanamycin, neomycin, paromomycin, ribostamycin, butirosin and gentamicin B. From Klebsiella pneumoniae.
   3623..3781    +  CDS            ble (fragment): BLE_KLEPN - Experimental evidence at protein level: Swiss-Prot protein existence level 1. Binding protein with a strong affinity to the bleomycin family of antibiotics. Binds to CL990; an antimitotic-antibiotic compound. From Klebsiella pneumoniae.
   3776..3897    +  polyA_signal   SV40 poly(A) signal: SV40 polyadenylation signal
   3970..3986    -  protein_bind   lac operator: The lac repressor binds to the lac operator to inhibit transcription in E. coli. This inhibition can be relieved by adding lactose or isopropyl-β-D-thiogalactopyranoside (IPTG). lac repressor encoded by lacI
   3994..4024    -  promoter       lac promoter: promoter for the E. coli lac operon
   4039..4060    -  protein_bind   CAP binding site: CAP binding activates transcription in the presence of cAMP. E. coli catabolite activator protein
   4073..4165    -  CDS            lacI (fragment): lac repressor; lacI; The lac repressor binds to the lac operator to inhibit transcription in E. coli. This inhibition can be relieved by adding lactose or isopropyl-β-D-thiogalactopyranoside (IPTG).
   4348..4936    -  rep_origin     ori: high-copy-number ColE1/pMB1/pBR322/pUC origin of replication
   5107..5967    -  CDS            AmpR: β-lactamase; bla; confers resistance to ampicillin, carbenicillin, and related antibiotics
   5968..6072    -  promoter       AmpR promoter: bla
