[The description below was written by a language model from this plasmid's Addgene catalogue record and pLannotate feature annotations shown in this document.]
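Description:
pcDNA3.1(+)/CUG-nLuc-3XFLAG-PEST is a mammalian expression plasmid of about 6.1 kb built on the pcDNA3.1(+) backbone. It is designed to report on translation that initiates at a non-AUG (CUG) start codon. It is propagated in E. coli as a high-copy plasmid through its ColE1/pUC-type origin under ampicillin selection (AmpR with its bla promoter), and it also carries an f1 origin. For selection in mammalian cells, an SV40 early promoter drives the neomycin phosphotransferase gene, terminated by an SV40 polyadenylation signal, which allows G418 selection of stable transfectants. Small annotated fragments (bom, lac promoter/operator, lacI, ble, a short HIV-1 LTR-like match) appear to be backbone remnants or incidental matches rather than functional payload.

The expression cassette, cloned between HindIII and ApaI, uses the CMV immediate-early enhancer and promoter and ends with the bovine growth hormone polyadenylation signal. A T7 promoter upstream of the insert could also support in vitro transcription. The open reading frame encodes human codon-optimized NanoLuc luciferase. The feature table annotates it as a fragment, consistent with the stated replacement of the normal AUG initiator by CUG. NanoLuc is fused at its C terminus to a 3xFLAG epitope, followed by a PEST degradation sequence derived from mouse ornithine decarboxylase. The FLAG tag permits immunodetection of the product. The PEST element shortens the reporter's half-life, so luminescence tracks ongoing protein synthesis rather than accumulated protein. This suits the plasmid to measuring CUG-initiated translation in transfected cells, for example its response to protein synthesis inhibitors, the topic of the associated publication.
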