Addgene plasmid #127313: pcDNA3.1(+)/CUG-nLuc-3XFLAG-PEST
Purpose: Express 3xFLAG tagged destabilized nanoLuciferase (nLuc) protein from CUG start codon
Depositing lab: Jeremy Wilusz. Depositing organization: University of Pennsylvania. Publication: Ribosome queuing enables non-AUG translation to be resistant to multiple protein synthesis inhibitors. Kearse MG, Goldman DH, Choi J, Nwaezeapu C, Liang D, Green KM, Goldstrohm AC, Todd PK, Green R, Wilusz JE. Genes Dev. 2019 Jun 6. pii: gad.324715.119. doi: 10.1101/gad.324715.119. PubMed 31171704.
Backbone
  Vector backbone: pcDNA3.1(+)
  Total vector size (bp): 6100
  Vector type: Mammalian Expression
  Selectable markers: Neomycin (select with G418)
Growth in bacteria
  Bacterial resistance: Ampicillin, 100 μg/mL
  Growth temperature: 37°C
  Growth strain: DH5alpha
  Copy number: High Copy
Gene/Insert
  Gene/Insert name: nanoLuciferase (alt name: nLuc)
  Promoter: CMV
  Tag / fusion protein: 3xFLAG (C terminal on insert); PEST (C terminal on insert)
  Cloning method: Restriction Enzyme; 5′ cloning site HindIII (not destroyed); 3′ cloning site ApaI (not destroyed)
  Sequencing primers: 5′ CGCAAATGGGCGGTAGGCGTG
Terms and licenses: Academic/Nonprofit Terms; Industry Terms: Not Available to Industry
How to cite: pcDNA3.1(+)/CUG-nLuc-3XFLAG-PEST was a gift from Jeremy Wilusz (Addgene plasmid # 127313 ; http://n2t.net/addgene:127313 ; RRID:Addgene_127313)
